Addgene plasmid #53667: MYO5BA-c002
Purpose: bacterial expression plasmid
Depositing lab: Nicola Burgess-Brown. Depositing organization: University of Oxford.
Backbone
  Vector backbone: pNIC28-Bsa4
  Backbone manufacturer: SGC
  Vector type: Bacterial Expression
Growth in bacteria
  Bacterial resistance: Kanamycin, 50 μg/mL
  Growth temperature: 37°C
  Growth strain: Mach1
  Growth instructions: BL21(DE3)-R3-pRARE2 is recommended for expression
  Copy number: High Copy
Gene/Insert
  Gene/Insert name: MYO5BA
  Mutation: Bacterial expression for structure determination; may not be full ORF, see comments
  Cloning method: Ligation Independent Cloning
  Sequencing primers: 5′ T7; 3′ T7-term
Terms and licenses: Academic/Nonprofit Terms; Industry Terms: Not Available to Industry
Depositor comments: T7/lac regulated, N-terminal His-tag, TEV, LIC cloning using BsaI cleavage/T4 polymerase, SacB stuffer fragment, pET28 backbone. http://www.thesgc.org/structures/4J5M/
How to cite: MYO5BA-c002 was a gift from Nicola Burgess-Brown (Addgene plasmid # 53667 ; http://n2t.net/addgene:53667 ; RRID:Addgene_53667)
