[The description below was written by a language model from this plasmid's Addgene catalogue record.]
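Description:
MYO5BA-c002 is a bacterial expression plasmid built on pNIC28-Bsa4, a pET28-derived vector from the Structural Genomics Consortium designed for high-throughput production of recombinant proteins in E. coli. It carries kanamycin resistance for selection and is listed as high copy. The record indicates that it is propagated in a standard cloning strain (Mach1), while a BL21(DE3) derivative supplying rare-codon tRNAs is recommended for protein expression. This fits the vector's reliance on T7 RNA polymerase provided by a DE3 lysogen.

The insert is named MYO5BA. The record gives no species, residue boundaries or gene description, and it warns that the insert may not be the full open reading frame, since the construct was designed for structure determination and probably encodes a defined fragment or domain. Expression is driven by a T7 promoter under lac operator control, so transcription is repressed until induced. The protein is made with an N-terminal His-tag for immobilised metal affinity purification, followed by a TEV protease site so the tag can be removed afterwards. The insert was introduced by ligation-independent cloning: BsaI cleavage of the vector releases a SacB stuffer fragment, and T4 polymerase treatment then creates single-stranded overhangs for annealing. SacB confers sucrose sensitivity, which allows counter-selection against uncut parental vector, and the stuffer should be absent from this finished clone. Flanking T7 promoter and T7 terminator primer sites allow the insert to be verified by sequencing.

The depositor comments link the construct to a deposited structure, so its use is the overexpression and purification of this protein fragment for crystallography or related biochemical studies. No feature table was provided, so element positions and sizes are not available.
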