>Addgene plasmid #53667 | MYO5BA-c002 | depositor partial sequence | sequence record 83794 | insert sequence
ATGCACCATCATCATCATCATTCTTCTGGTGTAGATCTGGGTACCGAGAACCTGTACTTCCAATCCATGC
TCAACAGGCAGGTCACGGTCCAGCGGAAAGAGAAGGATTTCCAGGGCATGCTGGAGTACCACAAAGAGGA
CGAGGCCCTCCTCATCCGGAACCTGGTGACAGACTTGAAGCCCCAGATGCTGTCGGGCACAGTGCCCTGT
CTCCCCGCCTACATCCTCTACATGTGCATCCGGCACGCGGACTACACCAACGACGATCTCAAGGTGCACT
CCCTGCTGACCTCCACCATCAACGGCATTAAGAAAGTCCTGAAAAAGCACAATGATGACTTTGAGATGAC
GTCATTCTGGTTATCCAACACCTGCCGCCTTCTTCACTGTCTGAAGCAGTACAGCGGGGATGAGGGCTTC
ATGACTCAGAACACTGCAAAGCAGAATGAACACTGTCTTAAGAATTTTGACCTCACCGAATACCGTCAGG
TGCTGAGTGACCTTTCCATTCAGATCTACCAGCAGCTCATTAAAATTGCCGAGGGCGTGTTACAGCCGAT
GATAGTTTCTGCCATGTTGGAAAATGAGAGCATTCAGGGTCTATCTGGTGTGAAGCCCACCGGCTACCGG
AAGCGCTCCTCCAGCATGGCAGATGGGGATAACTCATACTGCCTGGAAGCTATCATCCGCCAGATGAATG
CCTTTCATACAGTCATGTGTGACCAGGGCTTGGACCCTGAGATCATCCTGCAGGTATTCAAACAGCTCTT
CTACATGATCAACGCAGTGACTCTTAACAACCTGCTCTTGCGGAAGGACGTCTGCTCTTGGAGCACAGGC
ATGCAACTCAGGTACAATATAAGTCAGCTTGAGGAGTGGCTTCGGGGAAGAAACCTTCACCAGAGTGGAG
CAGTTCAGACCATGGAACCTCTGATCCAAGCAGCCCAGCTCCTGCAATTAAAGAAGAAAACCCAGGAGGA
CGCAGAGGCTATCTGCTCCCTGTGTACCTCCCTCAGCACCCAGCAGATTGTCAAAATTTTAAACCTTTAT
ACTCCCCTGAATGAATTTGAAGAACGGGTAACAGTGGCCTTTATACGAACAATCCAGGCACAACTACAAG
AGCGGAATGACCCTCAGCAACTGCTATTAGATGCCAAGCACATGTTTCCTGTTTTGTTTCCATTTAATCC
ATCTTCTCTAACCATGGACTCAATCCACATCCCAGCGTGTCTCAATCTGGAATTCCTCAATGAAGTCTGA
CAGTAAAGGTGGATACGGATCCGAA
