>Addgene plasmid #53667 | MYO5BA-c002 | addgene partial sequence | sequence record 86657 | T7 5'-TAATACGACTCACTATAGGG-3'
GAAATAATTTTGTTTAACTTTAAGAAGGAGATATACATATGCACCATCATCATCATCATTCTTCTGGTGT
AGATCTGGGTACCGAGAACCTGTACTTCCAATCCATGCTCAACAGGCAGGTCACGGTCCAGCGGAAAGAG
AAGGATTTCCAGGGCATGCTGGAGTACCACAAAGAGGACGAGGCCCTCCTCATCCGGAACCTGGTGACAG
ACTTGAAGCCCCAGATGCTGTCGGGCACAGTGCCCTGTCTCCCCGCCTACATCCTCTACATGTGCATCCG
GCACGCGGACTACACCAACGACGATCTCAAGGTGCACTCCCTGCTGACCTCCACCATCAACGGCATTAAG
AAAGTCCTGAAAAAGCACAATGATGACTTTGAGATGACGTCATTCTGGTTATCCAACACCTGCCGCCTTC
TTCACTGTCTGAAGCAGTACAGCGGGGATGAGGGCTTCATGACTCAGAACACTGCAAAGCAGAATGAACA
CTGTCTTAAGAATTTTGACCTCACCGAATACCGTCAGGTGCTGAGTGACCTTTCCATTCAGATCTACCAG
CAGCTCATTAAAATTGCCGAGGGCGTGTTACAGCCGATGATAGTTTCTGCCATGTTGGAAAATGAGAGCA
TTCAGGGTCTATCTGGTGTGAAGCCCACCGGCTACCGGAAGCGCTCCTCCAGCATGGCAGATGGGGATAA
CTCATACTGCCTGGAAGCTATCATCCGCCAGATGAATGCCTTTCATACAGTCATGTGTGACCAGGGCTTG
GACCCTGAGATCATCCTGCAGGTATTCAAACAGCTCTTCTACATGATCAACGCAGTGACTCTTAACAACC
TGCTCTTGCGGAAGGACGTCTGCTCTTGGAGCACAGGCATGCAACTCAGGTACAATATAAGTCAGCTTGA
GGAGTGGCTTCGGGGAAGAAACCTTCACCAGAGTGGAGCAGTTCAGACCATGGAACCTCTGATCCAAGCA
GCCCAGCTCCTGCAATTAAAGAAGAAAACCCAGGAGGACGCAGAGGCTATCTGCTCCCTGTGTACCTCCC
TCAGCACCCAGCAGATTGTCAAAATTTTAAACCTTTATACTCCCCTGAATGAATTTGAA
